>Addgene plasmid #235152 | pAAV[FLEX]-CAG-EGFP-Ctrl-sponge | addgene full sequence | sequence record 469876 | Addgene NGS Result
[108 nt withheld, positions 1-108]
CCTTTGACGTTGGAGTCCACGTTCTTT
[37 nt withheld, positions 136-172]
ACTCTATCTCGGGCTATTCTTTTGATTTATAAGGGATTTTGCCGATTTCGGTCTATTGGTTAAAAAATGA
GCTGATTTAACAAAAATTTAACGCGAATTTTAACAAAATATTAACGTTTACAATTTTATGGTGCACTCTC
AGTACAATCTGCTCTGATGCCGCATAGTTAAGCCAGCCCCGACACCCGCCAACACCCGCTGACGCGCCCT
GACGGGCTTGTCTGCTCCCGGCATCCGCTTACAGACAAGCTGTGACCGTCTCCGGGAGCTGCATGTGTCA
GAGGTTTTCACCGTCATCACCGAAACGCGCGAGACGAAAGGGCCTCGTGATACGCCTATTTTTATAGGTT
AATGTCATGATAATAATGGTTTCTTAGACGTCAGGTGGCACTTTTCGGGGAAATGTGCGCGGAACCCCTA
TTTGTTTATTTTTCTAAATACATTCAAATATGTATCCGCTCATGAGACAATAACCCTGATAAATGCTTCA
ATAATATTGAAAAAGGAAGAGTATGAGTATTCAACATTTCCGTGTCGCCCTTATTCCCTTTTTTGCGGCA
TTTTGCCTTCCTGTTTTTGCTCACCCAGAAACGCTGGTGAAAGTAAAAGATGCTGAAGATCAGTTGGGTG
CACGAGTGGGTTACATCGAACTGGATCTCAACAGCGGTAAGATCCTTGAGAGTTTTCGCCCCGAAGAACG
TTTTCCAATGATGAGCACTTTTAAAGTTCTGCTATGTGGCGCGGTATTATCCCGTATTGACGCCGGGCAA
GAGCAACTCGGTCGCCGCATACACTATTCTCAGAATGACTTGGTTGAGTACTCACCAGTCACAGAAAAGC
ATCTTACGGATGGCATGACAGTAAGAGAATTATGCAGTGCTGCCATAACCATGAGTGATAACACTGCGGC
CAACTTACTTCTGACAACGATCGGAGGACCGAAGGAGCTAACCGCTTTTTTGCACAACATGGGGGATCAT
GTAACTCGCCTTGATCGTTGGGAACCGGAGCTGAATGAAGCCATACCAAACGACGAGCGTGACACCACGA
TGCCTGTAGCAATGGCAACAACGTTGCGCAAACTATTAACTGGCGAACTACTTACTCTAGCTTCCCGGCA
ACAATTAATAGACTGGATGGAGGCGGATAAAGTTGCAGGACCACTTCTGCGCTCGGCCCTTCCGGCTGGC
TGGTTTATTGCTGATAAATCTGGAGCCGGTGAGCGTGGGTCTCGCGGTATCATTGCAGCACTGGGGCCAG
ATGGTAAGCCCTCCCGTATCGTAGTTATCTACACGACGGGGAGTCAGGCAACTATGGATGAACGAAATAG
ACAGATCGCTGAGATAGGTGCCTCACTGATTAAGCATTGGTAACTGTCAGACCAAGTTTACTCATATATA
CTTTAGATTGATTTAAAACTTCATTTTTAATTTAAAAGGATCTAGGTGAAGATCCTTTTTGATAATCTCA
TGACCAAAATCCCTTAACGTGAGTTTTCGTTCCACTGAGCGTCAGACCCCGTAGAAAAGATCAAAGGATC
TTCTTGAGATCCTTTTTTTCTGCGCGTAATCTGCTGCTTGCAAACAAAAAAACCACCGCTACCAGCGGTG
GTTTGTTTGCCGGATCAAGAGCTACCAACTCTTTTTCCGAAGGTAACTGGCTTCAGCAGAGCGCAGATAC
CAAATACTGTTCTTCTAGTGTAGCCGTAGTTAGGCCACCACTTCAAGAACTCTGTAGCACCGCCTACATA
CCTCGCTCTGCTAATCCTGTTACCAGTGGCTGCTGCCAGTGGCGATAAGTCGTGTCTTACCGGGTTGGAC
TCAAGACGATAGTTACCGGATAAGGCGCAGCGGTCGGGCTGAACGGGGGGTTCGTGCACACAGCCCAGCT
TGGAGCGAACGACCTACACCGAACTGAGATACCTACAGCGTGAGCTATGAGAAAGCGCCACGCTTCCCGA
AGGGAGAAAGGCGGACAGGTATCCGGTAAGCGGCAGGGTCGGAACAGGAGAGCGCACGAGGGAGCTTCCA
GGGGGAAACGCCTGGTATCTTTATAGTCCTGTCGGGTTTCGCCACCTCTGACTTGAGCGTCGATTTTTGT
GATGCTCGTCAGGGGGGCGGAGCCTATGGAAAAACGCCAGCAACGCGGCCTTTTTACGGTTCCTGGCCTT
TTGCTGGCCTTTTGCTCACATGTCCTGCAGGCAGCTGCGCGCTCGCTCGCTCACTGAGGCCGCCCGGGCG
TCGGGCGACCTTTGGTCGCCCGGCCTCAGTGAGCGAGCGAGCGCGCAGAGAGGGAGTGGCCAACTCCATC
ACTAGGGGTTCCTGCGGCCGCACGCGTGTCGACATTGATTATTGACTAGTTATTAATAGTAATCAATTAC
GGGGTCATTAGTTCATAGCCCATATATGGAGTTCCGCGTTACATAACTTACGGTAAATGGCCCGCCTGGC
TGACCGCCCAACGACCCCCGCCCATTGACGTCAATAATGACGTATGTTCCCATAGTAACGCCAATAGGGA
CTTTCCATTGACGTCAATGGGTGGAGTATTTACGGTAAACTGCCCACTTGGCAGTACATCAAGTGTATCA
TATGCCAAGTACGCCCCCTATTGACGTCAATGACGGTAAATGGCCCGCCTGGCATTATGCCCAGTACATG
ACCTTATGGGACTTTCCTACTTGGCAGTACATCTACGTATTAGTCATCGCTATTACCATGGTCGAGGTGA
GCCCCACGTTCTGCTTCACTCTCCCCATCTCCCCCCCCTCCCCACCCCCAATTTTGTATTTATTTATTTT
TTAATTATTTTGTGCAGCGATGGGGGCGGGGGGGGGGGGGGGGCGCGCGCCAGGCGGGGCGGGGCGGGGC
GAGGGGCGGGGCGGGGCGAGGCGGAGAGGTGCGGCGGCAGCCAATCAGAGCGGCGCGCTCCGAAAGTTTC
CTTTTATGGCGAGGCGGCGGCGGCGGCGGCCCTATAAAAAGCGAAGCGCGCGGCGGGCGGGAGTCGCTGC
GCGCTGCCTTCGCCCCGTGCCCCGCTCCGCCGCCGCCTCGCGCCGCCCGCCCCGGCTCTGACTGACCGCG
TTACTCCCACAGGTGAGCGGGCGGGACGGCCCTTCTCCTCCGGGCTGTAATTAGCGCTTGGTTTAATGAC
GGCTTGTTTCTTTTCTGTGGCTGCGTGAAAGCCTTGAGGGGCTCCGGGAGGGCCCTTTGTGCGGGGGGAG
CGGCTCGGGGGGTGCGTGCGTGTGTGTGTGCGTGGGGAGCGCCGCGTGCGGCTCCGCGCTGCCCGGCGGC
TGTGAGCGCTGCGGGCGCGGCGCGGGGCTTTGTGCGCTCCGCAGTGTGCGCGAGGGGAGCGCGGCCGGGG
GCGGTGCCCCGCGGTGCGGGGGGGGCTGCGAGGGGAACAAAGGCTGCGTGCGGGGTGTGTGCGTGGGGGG
GTGAGCAGGGGGTGTGGGCGCGTCGGTCGGGCTGCAACCCCCCCTGCACCCCCCTCCCCGAGTTGCTGAG
CACGGCCCGGCTTCGGGTGCGGGGCTCCGTACGGGGCGTGGCGCGGGGCTCGCCGTGCCGGGCGGGGGGT
GGCGGCAGGTGGGGGTGCCGGGCGGGGCGGGGCCGCCTCGGGCCGGGGAGGGCTCGGGGGAGGGGCGCGG
CGGCCCCCGGAGCGCCGGCGGCTGTCGAGGCGCGGCGAGCCGCAGCCATTGCCTTTTATGGTAATCGTGC
GAGAGGGCGCAGGGACTTCCTTTGTCCCAAATCTGTGCGGAGCCGAAATCTGGGAGGCGCCGCCGCACCC
CCTCTAGCGGGCGCGGGGCGAAGCGGTGCGGCGCCGGCAGGAAGGAAATGGGCGGGGAGGGCCTTCGTGC
GTCGCCGCGCCGCCGTCCCCTTCTCCCTCTCCAGCCTCGGGGCTGTCCGCGGGGGGACGGCTGCCTTCGG
GGGGGACGGGGCAGGGCGGGGTTCGGCTTCTGGCGTGTGACCGGCGGCTCTAGAGCCTCTGCTAACCATG
TTCATGCCTTCTTCTTTTTCCTACAGCTCCTGGGCAACGTGCTGGTTATTGTGCTGTCTCATCATTTTGG
CAAAGAATTCCGTACGGCCGGTACCCTTCAGGTCGACGTCGATAACTTCGTATAGCATACATTATACGAA
GTTATCCGAATCGCAATAACTTCGTATAGGATACTTTATACGAAGTTATTTGGCGCGCCTTACTTGTACG
CCCACTTTGTACAAGAAAGCTGGGTGTCGACGCATATCGATGGGGCCCTACGACGCTTTTGTACGCCATA
TTCTACGACGCTTTTGTACGCCGGGACCCTACGACGCTTTTGTACGCCATATTCTACGACGCTTTTGTAC
GCCGGGACCCTACGACGCTTTTGTACGCCATATTCTACGACGCTTTTGTACGCCGGGACTCTACGACGCT
TTTGTACGCCATATTCTACGACGCTTTTGTACGCCGGGACTCTACGACGCTTTTGTACGCCATATTCTAC
GACGCTTTTGTACGCCGGGACCCAGATCTCCACATTCCATAGTGAGCAAATGACCGATTAAGTCCTCCAC
ACTTTACTTGTACAGCTCGTCCATGCCGAGAGTGATCCCGGCGGCGGTCACGAACTCCAGCAGGACCATG
TGATCGCGCTTCTCGTTGGGGTCTTTGCTCAGGGCGGACTGGGTGCTCAGGTAGTGGTTGTCGGGCAGCA
GCACGGGGCCGTCGCCGATGGGGGTGTTCTGCTGGTAGTGGTCGGCGAGCTGCACGCTGCCGTCCTCGAT
GTTGTGGCGGATCTTGAAGTTCACCTTGATGCCGTTCTTCTGCTTGTCGGCCATGATATAGACGTTGTGG
CTGTTGTAGTTGTACTCCAGCTTGTGCCCCAGGATGTTGCCGTCCTCCTTGAAGTCGATGCCCTTCAGCT
CGATGCGGTTCACCAGGGTGTCGCCCTCGAACTTCACCTCGGCGCGGGTCTTGTAGTTGCCGTCGTCCTT
GAAGAAGATGGTGCGCTCCTGGACGTAGCCTTCGGGCATGGCGGACTTGAAGAAGTCGTGCTGCTTCATG
TGGTCGGGGTAGCGGCTGAAGCACTGCACGCCGTAGGTCAGGGTGGTCACGAGGGTGGGCCAGGGCACGG
GCAGCTTGCCGGTGGTGCAGATGAACTTCAGGGTCAGCTTGCCGTAGGTGGCATCGCCCTCGCCCTCGCC
GGACACGCTGAACTTGTGGCCGTTTACGTCGCCGTCCAGCTCGACCAGGATGGGCACCACCCCGGTGAAC
AGCTCCTCGCCCTTGCTCACCATCATGGTGGCCTCGAGCTTTTTTGTACAAGGCCGGCCTTGATAACTTC
GTATAATGTATGCTATACGAAGTTATCCGAATCGCAATAACTTCGTATAAAGTATCCTATACGAAGTTAT
CGAAGATCATCAAGCTTATCGATAATCAACCTCTGGATTACAAAATTTGTGAAAGATTGACTGGTATTCT
TAACTATGTTGCTCCTTTTACGCTATGTGGATACGCTGCTTTAATGCCTTTGTATCATGCTATTGCTTCC
CGTATGGCTTTCATTTTCTCCTCCTTGTATAAATCCTGGTTGCTGTCTCTTTATGAGGAGTTGTGGCCCG
TTGTCAGGCAACGTGGCGTGGTGTGCACTGTGTTTGCTGACGCAACCCCCACTGGTTGGGGCATTGCCAC
CACCTGTCAGCTCCTTTCCGGGACTTTCGCTTTCCCCCTCCCTATTGCCACGGCGGAACTCATCGCCGCC
TGCCTTGCCCGCTGCTGGACAGGGGCTCGGCTGTTGGGCACTGACAATTCCGTGGTGTTGTCGGGGAAAT
CATCGTCCTTTCCTTGGCTGCTCGCCTATGTTGCCACCTGGATTCTGCGCGGGACGTCCTTCTGCTACGT
CCCTTCGGCCCTCAATCCAGCGGACCTTCCTTCCCGCGGCCTGCTGCCGGCTCTGCGGCCTCTTCCGCGT
CTTCGCCTTCGCCCTCAGACGAGTCGGATCTCCCTTTGGGCCGCCTCCCCGCATCGATACCGAGCGCTGC
TCGAGAGATCGATCTGCCTCGACTGTGCCTTCTAGTTGCCAGCCATCTGTTGTTTGCCCCTCCCCCGTGC
CTTCCTTGACCCTGGAAGGTGCCACTCCCACTGTCCTTTCCTAATAAAATGAGGAAATTGCATCGCATTG
TCTGAGTAGGTGTCATTCTATTCTGGGGGGTGGGGTGGGGCAGGACAGCAAGGGGGAGGATTGGGAAGAC
AATAGCAGGCATGCTGGGGACACGTGCGGACCGAGCGGCCGCAGGAACCCCTAGTGATGGAGTTGGCCAC
TCCCTCTCTGCGCGCTCGCTCGCTCACTGAGGCCGGGCGACCAAAGGTCGCCCGACGCCCGGGCTTTGCC
CGGGCGGCCTCAGTGAGCGAGCGAGCGCGCAGCTGCCTGCAGGGGCGCCTGATGCGGTATTTTCTCCTTA
CGCATCTGTGCGGTATTTCACACCGCATA
[95 nt withheld, positions 6642-6736]
T
[46 nt withheld, positions 6738-6783]
C
[33 nt withheld, positions 6785-6817]
Features (pLannotate 1.2.2; 22 found; start..end, strand, type, name):
    299..348     -  misc_feature   bom (fragment): basis of mobility region from pBR322
    450..485     -  CDS            rop (fragment): Rop protein, which maintains plasmids at low copy number; rop
    580..684     +  promoter       AmpR promoter: bla
    685..1545    +  CDS            AmpR: β-lactamase; bla; confers resistance to ampicillin, carbenicillin, and related antibiotics
   1716..2304    +  rep_origin     ori: high-copy-number ColE1/pMB1/pBR322/pUC origin of replication
   2377..2404    +  repeat_region  AAV2 ITR (fragment): inverted terminal repeat of adeno-associated virus serotype 2 inverted
   2433..2460    +  repeat_region  AAV2 ITR (fragment): inverted terminal repeat of adeno-associated virus serotype 2 inverted
   2513..2892    +  enhancer       CMV enhancer: human cytomegalovirus immediate early enhancer
   2894..3171    +  promoter       chicken β-actin promoter: No description available
   3172..4188    +  intron         chimeric intron: chimera between introns from chicken β-actin and rabbit β-globin
   4186..4242    +  CDS            HBB (fragment): HBB_LEPEU - Experimental evidence at protein level: Swiss-Prot protein existence level 1. Involved in oxygen transport from the lung to the various peripheral tissues. From Lepus europaeus (European hare).
   4274..4307    +  protein_bind   loxP: Cre-mediated recombination occurs in the 8-bp core sequence (GCATACAT). Cre recombinase
   4318..4351    +  protein_bind   lox2272: Cre-mediated recombination occurs in the 8-bp core sequence (GGATACTT). lox2272 sites are compatible with each other, but incompatible with loxP or loxN sites (Lee and Saito, 1988). Cre recombinase
   4374..4394    +  protein_bind   attB2: mutant version of attB; core recombination site for the Gateway® BP reaction BP Clonase™
   4726..5445    -  CDS            EGFP: the original enhanced GFP (Yang et al., 1996) mammalian codon-optimized
   5485..5518    -  protein_bind   loxP: Cre-mediated recombination occurs in the 8-bp core sequence (GCATACAT). Cre recombinase
   5529..5562    -  protein_bind   lox2272: Cre-mediated recombination occurs in the 8-bp core sequence (GGATACTT). lox2272 sites are compatible with each other, but incompatible with loxP or loxN sites (Lee and Saito, 1988). Cre recombinase
   5586..6174    +  misc_feature   WPRE: woodchuck hepatitis virus posttranscriptional regulatory element
   6215..6422    +  polyA_signal   bGH poly(A) signal: bovine growth hormone polyadenylation signal
   6445..6585    +  repeat_region  AAV2 ITR: inverted terminal repeat of adeno-associated virus serotype 2 inverted
   6590..6641    -  misc_feature   bom (fragment): basis of mobility region from pBR322
   6660..298     +  rep_origin     f1 ori (across the origin) (sequence partly withheld): f1 bacteriophage origin of replication; arrow indicates direction of (+) strand synthesis
