[The description below was written by a language model from this plasmid's Addgene catalogue record and pLannotate feature annotations shown in this document.]
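Description:
pAAV[FLEX]-CAG-EGFP-Ctrl-sponge is an adeno-associated virus transfer plasmid built on a pAAV backbone for Cre recombinase-dependent expression of an EGFP-based control microRNA sponge in mammalian cells. It is propagated in E. coli as a high-copy plasmid through a ColE1/pUC-type origin and selected with ampicillin via the β-lactamase gene. An f1 phage origin and small remnants of the pBR322 bom and rop regions are also present. The expression cassette is flanked by AAV2 inverted terminal repeats, which allow the intervening DNA to be packaged into recombinant AAV particles. The annotation detects the upstream ITR only as short fragments, while the downstream one is called in full.

Expression is driven by the CAG promoter, annotated here as the CMV enhancer, chicken β-actin promoter and chimeric β-actin/β-globin intron. Downstream lies a FLEX (double-inverted) switch: a loxP/lox2272 pair in one orientation, the EGFP coding sequence on the reverse strand, and a second loxP/lox2272 pair in the opposite orientation. Without Cre, the payload is antisense to the promoter and is not expressed. Cre inverts the cassette through one pair of compatible sites and then excises a site from the other pair, locking the insert in the sense orientation. The sponge element itself is not separately annotated. The unannotated stretch between the attB2 site and the end of EGFP would sit in the 3′ UTR after inversion and probably carries it, though the record does not give its composition. A WPRE and a bGH polyadenylation signal follow to enhance transcript stability and processing. The synthetic insert was cloned between retained FseI and AscI sites. The construct presumably serves as the non-targeting, fluorescently marked control for microRNA-sequestering sponges delivered to Cre-defined cell populations.
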