Addgene plasmid #235152: pAAV[FLEX]-CAG-EGFP-Ctrl-sponge
Purpose: Expresses a EGFP-based control sponge in a Cre recombinase-dependent manner
Depositing lab: Giordano Lippi. Depositing organization: Scripps California (The Scripps Research Institute). Publication: MicroRNA mechanisms instructing Purkinje cell specification. Zolboot N, Xiao Y, Du JX, Ghanem MM, Choi SY, Junn MJ, Zampa F, Huang Z, MacRae IJ, Lippi G. Neuron. 2025 Apr 1:S0896-6273(25)00181-3. doi: 10.1016/j.neuron.2025.03.009. PubMed 40179877.
Backbone
  Vector backbone: pAAV
  Vector type: AAV
Growth in bacteria
  Bacterial resistance: Ampicillin, 100 μg/mL
  Growth temperature: 37°C
  Growth strain: NEB Stable
  Copy number: High Copy
Gene/Insert
  Gene/Insert name: EGFP/control sponge
  Species: Synthetic
  Promoter: CAG
  Cloning method: Restriction Enzyme; 5′ cloning site FseI (not destroyed); 3′ cloning site AscI (not destroyed)
Terms and licenses: Academic/Nonprofit Terms; Industry Terms: Not Available to Industry
Depositor comments: Please visit https://doi.org/10.1101/2023.09.28.560023 for bioRxiv preprint.
How to cite: pAAV[FLEX]-CAG-EGFP-Ctrl-sponge was a gift from Giordano Lippi (Addgene plasmid # 235152 ; http://n2t.net/addgene:235152 ; RRID:Addgene_235152)
